>Addgene plasmid #28189 | pcDNA6.MCV.cLT206.V5(CM2B4) | addgene full sequence | sequence record 422374 | Addgene NGS Result
TCCCTGCTTGTGTGTTGGAGGTCGCTGAGTAGTGCGCGAGCAAAATTTAAGCTACAACAAGGCAAGGCTT
GACCGACAATTGCATGAAGAATCTGCTTAGGGTTAGGCGTTTTGCGCTGCTTCGCGATGTACGGGCCAGA
TATACGCGTTGACATTGATTATTGACTAGTTATTAATAGTAATCAATTACGGGGTCATTAGTTCATAGCC
CATATATGGAGTTCCGCGTTACATAACTTACGGTAAATGGCCCGCCTGGCTGACCGCCCAACGACCCCCG
CCCATTGACGTCAATAATGACGTATGTTCCCATAGTAACGCCAATAGGGACTTTCCATTGACGTCAATGG
GTGGAGTATTTACGGTAAACTGCCCACTTGGCAGTACATCAAGTGTATCATATGCCAAGTACGCCCCCTA
TTGACGTCAATGACGGTAAATGGCCCGCCTGGCATTATGCCCAGTACATGACCTTATGGGACTTTCCTAC
TTGGCAGTACATCTACGTATTAGTCATCGCTATTACCATGGTGATGCGGTTTTGGCAGTACATCAATGGG
CGTGGATAGCGGTTTGACTCACGGGGATTTCCAAGTCTCCACCCCATTGACGTCAATGGGAGTTTGTTTT
GGCACCAAAATCAACGGGACTTTCCAAAATGTCGTAACAACTCCGCCCCATTGACGCAAATGGGCGGTAG
GCGTGTACGGTGGGAGGTCTATATAAGCAGAGCTCTCTGGCTAACTAGAGAACCCACTGCTTACTGGCTT
ATCGAAATTAATACGACTCACTATAGGGAGACCCAAGCTGGCTAGCGTTTAAACTTAAGCTTGGTACCGA
GCTCGGATCCACTAGTCCAGTGTGGTGGAATTCTGCAGATATCATGGATTTAGTCCTAAATAGGAAAGAA
AGAGAGGCTCTCTGCAAGCTTTTAGAGATTGCTCCTAATTGTTATGGCAACATCCCTCTGATGAAAGCTG
CTTTCAAAAGAAGCTGCTTAAAGCATCACCCTGATAAAGGGGGAAATCCTGTTATAATGATGGAATTGAA
CACCCTTTGGAGCAAATTCCAGCAAAATATCCACAAGCTCAGAAGTGACTTCTCTATGTTTGATGAGGTT
GACGAGGCCCCTATATATGGGACCACTAAATTCAAAGAATGGTGGAGATCAGGAGGATTCAGCTTCGGGA
AGGCATATGAATATGGGCCCAATCCACACGGGACCAACTCAAGATCCAGAAAGCCTTCCTCCAATGCATC
CAGGGGAGCCCCCAGTGGAAGCTCACCACCCCACAGCCAGAGCTCTTCCTCTGGGTATGGGTCCTTCTCA
GCGTCCCAGGCTTCAGACCCCCAGTCCAGAGGACCCGATATACCTCCCGAACACCATGAGGAACCCACCT
CATCCTCTGGATCCAGTAGCAGAGAGGAGACCACCAATTCAGGAAGAGAATCCAGCACACCCAATGGAAC
CAGTGTACCTAGAAATTCTTCCAGAACGGATGGCACCTGGGAGGATCTCTTCTGCGATGAATCACTTTCC
TCCCCTGAGCCTCCCTCGTCCTCTGAGGAGCCTGAGGAGCCCCCCTCCTCAAGAAGCTCGCCCCGGCAGC
CCCCGTCTTCCTCTGCCGAGGAGGCCTCGTCATCTCAGTTTACAGATGAGGAATACAGATCCTCCTCCTT
CACCACCCCGAAGACCCCTCCTCCATTCTCAAGAAAGCGAAAATTTGGGGGGTCCCGAAGCTCTGCAAGC
TCTGCTAGTTCAGCAAGTTTTACAAGCACTCCACCAAAGCCAAAAAAGAACAGAGAAACTCCTGTTCCTA
CTGATTTTCCTATTGATCTTTCTGATTATCTTAGCCATGCTGTATATAGTAATAAAACAGTAAGTTGTTT
TGCCATTTATACTACTTCTGATAAAGCTATAGAGTTATATGATAAGATTGAGAAATTTAAAGTTGATTTT
AAAAGCAGGCATGCCTGTGAATTAGGATGTATTTTATTGTTTATAACTTTATCAAAGCATAGAGTATCTG
CTATTAAGAATTTTTGCTCTACCTTCTGCACTATAAGCTTTTTAATTTGTAAAGGAGTGAATAAGATGCC
TGAAATGTATAATAATTTATGCAAGCCCCCTTACAAATTACTGCAAGAGAATAAGCCACTGCTAAATTAT
GAATTTCAAGAAAAAGAAAAAGAGGCCAGCTGTAATTGGAATTTAGTTGCTGAATTTGCTTGTGAATATG
AGCTAGACGACCACTTTATTATCTTAGCCCATTATCTAGACTTTGCAAAACCATTTCCTTGCCAAAAGTG
TGAAAACAGATCTCGCCTCAAACCTCACAAGGCTCATGAGGCTCATCATTCTAATGCTAAGCTATTTTAT
GAATCTAAATCTCAGAAAACCATTTGCCAACAAGCCGCAGACACTGTTCTAGCCAAAAGGAGGTTAGAGA
TGCTGGAAATGACCAGGACAGAAATGCTATGTAAGAAGTTTAAGAAGCACCTAGAGAGATTAAGAGATTT
AGATACAATAGATCTACTGTATTATATGGGTGGTGTGGCCTGGTACTGCTGCTTATTTGAAGAGTTTGAA
AAGAAGCTGCAGAAAATTATTCAATTATTAACAGAGAATATACCTAAGTATAGAAACATTTGGTTTAAAG
GGCCTATTAACAGTGGAAAAACAAGCTTTGCTGCAGCCTTAATAGATTTGCTAGAAGGGAAGGCCTTGAA
TATAAACTGTCCATCTGATAAGCTGCCTTTTGAACTAGGATGTGCTTTGGATAAATTTATGGTTGTTTTT
GAGGATGTGAAAGGGCAAAATAGCCTAAATAAAGATCTGCAACCAGGGCAAGGAATAAATAACCTTGATA
ACTTAAGAGATCATCTAGATGGTGCTGTAGCTGTAAGCTTAGAGAAGAAGCATGTGAATAAAAAGCATCA
GATTTTTCCTCCTTGTATTGTTACTGCTAATGATTATTTTATTCCCAAAACATTAATAGCAAGATTTAGT
TATACTTTACACTTTTCCCCAAAGGCAAATCTAAGAGATTCCCTGGATCAGAACATGGAAATAAGAAAAA
GAAGAATTCTTCAAAGTGGAACCACTTTATTGCTTTGTCTTATTTGGTGCTTGCCTGATACAACCTTTAA
GCCTTGCTTACAAGAAGAAATTAAAAACTGGAAGCAAATTTTACAGAGTGAAATATCATATGGTAAATTT
TGTCAAATGATAGAAAATGTAGAAGCTGGTCAGGACCCTCTGCTCAATATTCTTATTGAGGAAGAGGGCC
CTGAGGAAACTGAAGAAACCCAAGATTCTGGTACTTTTTCTCAATACTCGAGTCTAGAGGGCCCGCGGTT
CGAAGGTAAGCCTATCCCTAACCCTCTCCTCGGTCTCGATTCTACGCGTACCGGTCATCATCACCATCAC
CATTGAGTTTAAACCCGCTGATCAGCCTCGACTGTGCCTTCTAGTTGCCAGCCATCTGTTGTTTGCCCCT
CCCCCGTGCCTTCCTTGACCCTGGAAGGTGCCACTCCCACTGTCCTTTCCTAATAAAATGAGGAAATTGC
ATCGCATTGTCTGAGTAGGTGTCATTCTATTCTGGGGGGTGGGGTGGGGCAGGACAGCAAGGGGGAGGAT
TGGGAAGACAATAGCAGGCATGCTGGGGATGCGGTGGGCTCTATGGCTTCTGAGGCGGAAAGAACCAGCT
GGGGCTCTAGGGGGTATCCCC
[124 nt withheld, positions 3732-3855]
C
[91 nt withheld, positions 3857-3947]
A
[49 nt withheld, positions 3949-3997]
CCTTTGACGTTGGAGTCCACGTTCTTT
[37 nt withheld, positions 4025-4061]
ACCCTATCTCGGTCTATTCTTTTGATTTATAAGGGATTTTGCCGATTTCGGCCTATTGGTTAAAAAATGA
GCTGATTTAACAAAAATTTAACGCGAATTAATTCTGTGGAATGTGTGTCAGTTAGGGTGTGGAAAGTCCC
CAGGCTCCCCAGCAGGCAGAAGTATGCAAAGCATGCATCTCAATTAGTCAGCAACCAGGTGTGGAAAGTC
CCCAGGCTCCCCAGCAGGCAGAAGTATGCAAAGCATGCATCTCAATTAGTCAGCAACCATAGTCCCGCCC
CTAACTCCGCCCATCCCGCCCCTAACTCCGCCCAGTTCCGCCCATTCTCCGCCCCATGGCTGACTAATTT
TTTTTATTTATGCAGAGGCCGAGGCCGCCTCTGCCTCTGAGCTATTCCAGAAGTAGTGAGGAGGCTTTTT
TGGAGGCCTAGGCTTTTGCAAAAAGCTCCCGGGAGCTTGTATATCCATTTTCGGATCTGATCAGCACGTG
TTGACAATTAATCATCGGCATAGTATATCGGCATAGTATAATACGACAAGGTGAGGAACTAAACCATGGC
CAAGCCTTTGTCTCAAGAAGAATCCACCCTCATTGAAAGAGCAACGGCTACAATCAACAGCATCCCCATC
TCTGAAGACTACAGCGTCGCCAGCGCAGCTCTCTCTAGCGACGGCCGCATCTTCACTGGTGTCAATGTAT
ATCATTTTACTGGGGGACCTTGTGCAGAACTCGTGGTGCTGGGCACTGCTGCTGCTGCGGCAGCTGGCAA
CCTGACTTGTATCGTCGCGATCGGAAATGAGAACAGGGGCATCTTGAGCCCCTGCGGACGGTGCCGACAG
GTGCTTCTCGATCTGCATCCTGGGATCAAAGCCATAGTGAAGGACAGTGATGGACAGCCGACGGCAGTTG
GGATTCGTGAATTGCTGCCCTCTGGTTATGTGTGGGAGGGCTAAGCACTTCGTGGCCGAGGAGCAGGACT
GACACGTGCTACGAGATTTCGATTCCACCGCCGCCTTCTATGAAAGGTTGGGCTTCGGAATCGTTTTCCG
GGACGCCGGCTGGATGATCCTCCAGCGCGGGGATCTCATGCTGGAGTTCTTCGCCCACCCCAACTTGTTT
ATTGCAGCTTATAATGGTTACAAATAAAGCAATAGCATCACAAATTTCACAAATAAAGCATTTTTTTCAC
TGCATTCTAGTTGTGGTTTGTCCAAACTCATCAATGTATCTTATCATGTCTGTATACCGTCGACCTCTAG
CTAGAGCTTGGCGTAATCATGGTCATAGCTGTTTCCTGTGTGAAATTGTTATCCGCTCACAATTCCACAC
AACATACGAGCCGGAAGCATAAAGTGTAAAGCCTGGGGTGCCTAATGAGTGAGCTAACTCACATTAATTG
CGTTGCGCTCACTGCCCGCTTTCCAGTCGGGAAACCTGTCGTGCCAGCTGCATTAATGAATCGGCCAACG
CGCGGGGAGAGGCGGTTTGCGTATTGGGCGCTCTTCCGCTTCCTCGCTCACTGACTCGCTGCGCTCGGTC
TTTCGGCTGCGGCGAGCGGTATCAGCTCACTCAAAGGCGGTAATACGGTTATCCACAGAATCAGGGGATA
ACGCAGGAAAGAACATGTGAGCAAAAGGCCAGCAAAAGGCCAGGAACCGTAAAAAGGCCGCGTTGCTGGC
GTTTTTCCATAGGCTCCGCCCCCCTGACGAGCATCACAAAAATCGACGCTCAAGTCAGAGGTGGCGAAAC
CCGACAGGACTATAAAGATACCAGGCGTTTCCCCCTGGAAGCTCCCTCGTGCGCTCTCCTGTTCCGACCC
TGCCGCTTACCGGATACCTGTCCGCCTTTCTCCCTTCGGGAAGCGTGGCGCTTTCTCATAGCTCACGCTG
TAGGTATCTCAGTTCGGTGTAGGTCGTTCGCTCCAAGCTGGGCTGTGTGCACGAACCCCCCGTTCAGCCC
GACCGCTGCGCCTTATCCGGTAACTATCGTCTTGAGTCCAACCCGGTAAGACACGACTTATCGCCACTGG
CAGCAGCCACTGGTAACAGGATTAGCAGAGCGAGGTATGTAGGCGGTGCTACAGAGTTCTTGAAGTGGTG
GCCTAACTACGGCTACACTAGAAGAACAGTATTTGGTATCTGCGCTCTGCTGAAGCCAGTTACCTTCGGA
AAAAGAGTTGGTAGCTCTTGATCCGGCAAACAAACCACCGCTGGTAGCGGTGGTTTTTTTGTTTGCAAGC
AGCAGATTACGCGCAGAAAAAAAGGATCTCAAGAAGATCCTTTGATCTTTTCTACGGGGTCTGACGCTCA
GTGGAACGAAAACTCACGTTAAGGGATTTTGGTCATGAGATTATCAAAAAGGATCTTCACCTAGATCCTT
TTAAATTAAAAATGAAGTTTTAAATCAATCTAAAGTATATATGAGTAAACTTGGTCTGACAGTTACCAAT
GCTTAATCAGTGAGGCACCTATCTCAGCGATCTGTCTATTTCGTTCATCCATAGTTGCCTGACTCCCCGT
CGTGTAGATAACTACGATACGGGAGGGCTTACCATCTGGCCCCAGTGCTGCAATGATACCGCGAGACCCA
CGCTCACCGGCTCCAGATTTATCAGCAATAAACCAGCCAGCCGGAAGGGCCGAGCGCAGAAGTGGTCCTG
CAACTTTATCCGCCTCCATCCAGTCTATTAATTGTTGCCGGGAAGCTAGAGTAAGTAGTTCGCCAGTTAA
TAGTTTGCGCAACGTTGTTGCCATTGCTACAGGCATCGTGGTGTCACGCTCGTCGTTTGGTATGGCTTCA
TTCAGCTCCGGTTCCCAACGATCAAGGCGAGTTACATGATCCCCCATGTTGTGCAAAAAAGCGGTTAGCT
CCTTCGGTCCTCCGATCGTTGTCAGAAGTAAGTTGGCCGCAGTGTTATCACTCATGGTTATGGCAGCACT
GCATAATTCTCTTACTGTCATGCCATCCGTAAGATGCTTTTCTGTGACTGGTGAGTACTCAACCAAGTCA
TTCTGAGAATAGTGTATGCGGCGACCGAGTTGCTCTTGCCCGGCGTCAATACGGGATAATACCGCGCCAC
ATAGCAGAACTTTAAAAGTGCTCATCATTGGAAAACGTTCTTCGGGGCGAAAACTCTCAAGGATCTTACC
GCTGTTGAGATCCAGTTCGATGTAACCCACTCGTGCACCCAACTGATCTTCAGCATCTTTTACTTTCACC
AGCGTTTCTGGGTGAGCAAAAACAGGAAGGCAAAATGCCGCAAAAAAGGGAATAAGGGCGACACGGAAAT
GTTGAATACTCATACTCTTCCTTTTTCAATATTATTGAAGCATTTATCAGGGTTATTGTCTCATGAGCGG
ATACATATTTGAATGTATTTAGAAAAATAAACAAATAGGGGTTCCGCGCACATTTCCCCGAAAAGTGCCA
CCTGACGTCGACGGATCGGGAGATCTCCCGATCCCCTATGGTGCACTCTCAGTACAATCTGCTCTGATGC
CGCATAGTTAAGCCAGTATCTGC
Features (pLannotate 1.2.2; 23 found; start..end, strand, type, name):
    151..530     +  enhancer       CMV enhancer: human cytomegalovirus immediate early enhancer
    531..734     +  promoter       CMV promoter: human cytomegalovirus (CMV) immediate early promoter
    730..763     +  LTR            5' LTR (truncated) (fragment): truncated 5' long terminal repeat (LTR) from HIV-1
    779..797     +  promoter       T7 promoter: promoter for bacteriophage T7 RNA polymerase
   2172..2189    -  promoter       TEF1 promoter (fragment): S. cerevisiae TEF1; promoter for EF-1α
   3365..3406    +  CDS            V5 tag: epitope tag from simian virus 5
   3462..3686    +  polyA_signal   bGH poly(A) signal: bovine growth hormone polyadenylation signal
   3690..3711    +  promoter       SV40 promoter (fragment): SV40 enhancer and early promoter
   3732..4160    +  rep_origin     f1 ori (sequence partly withheld): f1 bacteriophage origin of replication; arrow indicates direction of (+) strand synthesis
   4174..4503    +  promoter       SV40 promoter: SV40 enhancer and early promoter
   4551..4598    +  promoter       EM7 promoter: synthetic bacterial promoter&nbsp
   4617..5015    +  CDS            BSD: blasticidin S deaminase; Aspergillus terreus BSD; confers resistance to blasticidin
   5016..5043    +  CDS            BleoR (fragment): antibiotic-binding protein; Sh ble from Streptoalloteichus hindustanus; confers resistance to bleomycin, phleomycin, and Zeocin™
   5053..5178    +  CDS            ble (fragment): BLE_KLEPN - Experimental evidence at protein level: Swiss-Prot protein existence level 1. Binding protein with a strong affinity to the bleomycin family of antibiotics. Binds to CL990; an antimitotic-antibiotic compound. From Klebsiella pneumoniae.
   5173..5294    +  polyA_signal   SV40 poly(A) signal: SV40 polyadenylation signal
   5367..5383    -  protein_bind   lac operator: The lac repressor binds to the lac operator to inhibit transcription in E. coli. This inhibition can be relieved by adding lactose or isopropyl-β-D-thiogalactopyranoside (IPTG). lac repressor encoded by lacI
   5391..5421    -  promoter       lac promoter: promoter for the E. coli lac operon
   5436..5457    -  protein_bind   CAP binding site: CAP binding activates transcription in the presence of cAMP. E. coli catabolite activator protein
   5470..5562    -  CDS            lacI (fragment): lac repressor; lacI; The lac repressor binds to the lac operator to inhibit transcription in E. coli. This inhibition can be relieved by adding lactose or isopropyl-β-D-thiogalactopyranoside (IPTG).
   5745..6333    -  rep_origin     ori: high-copy-number ColE1/pMB1/pBR322/pUC origin of replication
   6504..7364    -  CDS            AmpR: β-lactamase; bla; confers resistance to ampicillin, carbenicillin, and related antibiotics
   7365..7469    -  promoter       AmpR promoter: bla
   7528..7580    -  misc_feature   bom (fragment): basis of mobility region from pBR322
