[The description below was written by a language model from this plasmid's Addgene catalogue record and pLannotate feature annotations shown in this document.]
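Description:
pcDNA6.MCV.cLT206.V5(CM2B4) is a mammalian expression plasmid built on the Invitrogen pcDNA6/V5-His B backbone and carrying the Large T antigen of human Merkel cell polyomavirus (MCPyV), from the wild-type strain 206. The roughly 2.45 kb insert was placed between the EcoRV and XhoI sites, both of which are retained. It lies downstream of the human cytomegalovirus immediate early enhancer and promoter and upstream of the bovine growth hormone polyadenylation signal, an arrangement that gives strong constitutive transcription in transfected mammalian cells. A T7 promoter sits between the CMV promoter and the insert and could support in vitro transcription. The coding sequence is fused at its C terminus to a V5 epitope tag, allowing detection or immunoprecipitation with anti-V5 antibodies. The Large T coding region itself is not annotated in the feature table. It corresponds to the unlabelled span between the T7 promoter and the V5 tag, and the short TEF1 promoter hit within that span, like the small HIV-1 LTR fragment next to the CMV promoter, is most likely a spurious match.

A second cassette places the blasticidin S deaminase gene under both the SV40 early promoter and the bacterial EM7 promoter, followed by the SV40 polyadenylation signal, so blasticidin can be used to select stable mammalian lines. The small bleomycin-resistance fragments annotated after it are partial hits, not functional genes. In E. coli the plasmid is maintained at high copy through a ColE1/pUC-type origin and selected with ampicillin through β-lactamase. An f1 origin is also present for single-stranded DNA production. The record does not state a specific purpose, and the meaning of "CM2B4" in the name is not explained. The design suits transient or stable expression of tagged MCPyV Large T antigen for studying its function in mammalian cells.
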