Addgene plasmid #28189: pcDNA6.MCV.cLT206.V5(CM2B4)
Depositing lab: Patrick Moore.
Backbone
  Vector backbone: pcDNA6/V5-His B
  Backbone manufacturer: Invitrogen
  Backbone size w/o insert (bp): 5100
  Vector type: Mammalian Expression, Bacterial Expression
  Selectable markers: Blasticidin
Growth in bacteria
  Bacterial resistance: Ampicillin, 100 μg/mL
  Growth temperature: 37°C
  Growth strain: DH5alpha
  Copy number: High Copy
Gene/Insert
  Gene/Insert name: MCPyV Large T antigen (206 wild-type strain) (alt name: Human Merkel Cell polyomavirus)
  Species: Human Merkel Cell polyomavirus
  Insert size (bp): 2450
  Tag / fusion protein: V5 (C terminal on insert)
  Cloning method: Restriction Enzyme; 5′ cloning site EcoRV (not destroyed); 3′ cloning site XhoI (not destroyed)
  Sequencing primers: 5′ CMV-F; 3′ BGH-rev
Terms and licenses: Academic/Nonprofit Terms; Industry Terms: Not Available to Industry
How to cite: pcDNA6.MCV.cLT206.V5(CM2B4) was a gift from Patrick Moore (Addgene plasmid # 28189 ; http://n2t.net/addgene:28189 ; RRID:Addgene_28189)
