>Addgene plasmid #28189 | pcDNA6.MCV.cLT206.V5(CM2B4) | addgene partial sequence | sequence record 34310 | 28189 with CMV-F
GAGCTCTCTGGCTAACTAGAGAACCCACTGCTTACTGGCTTATCGAAATTAATACGACTCACTATAGGGA
GACCCAAGCTGGCTAGCGTTTAAACTTAAGCTTGGTACCGAGCTCGGATCCACTAGTCCAGTGTGGTGGA
ATTCTGCAGATATCATGGATTTAGTCCTAAATAGGAAAGAAAGAGAGGCTCTCTGCAAGCTTTTAGAGAT
TGCTCCTAATTGTTATGGCAACATCCCTCTGATGAAAGCTGCTTTCAAAAGAAGCTGCTTAAAGCATCAC
CCTGATAAAGGGGGAAATCCTGTTATAATGATGGAATTGAACACCCTTTGGAGCAAATTCCAGCAAAATA
TCCACAAGCTCAGAAGTGACTTCTCTATGTTTGATGAGGTTGACGAGGCCCCTATATATGGGACCACTAA
ATTCAAAGAATGGTGGAGATCAGGAGGATTCAGCTTCGGGAAGGCATATGAATATGGGCCCAATCCACAC
GGGACCAACTCAAGATCCAGAAAGCCTTCCTCCAATGCATCCAGGGGAGCCCCCAGTGGAAGCTCACCAC
CCCACAGCCAGAGCTCTTCCTCTGGGTATGGGTCCTTCTCAGCGTCCCAGGCTTCAGACCCCCAGTCCAG
AGGACCCGATATACCTCCCGAACACCATGAGGAACCCACCTCATCCTCTGGATCCAGTAGCAGAGAGGAG
ACCACCAATTCAGGAAGAGAATCCAGCACACCCAATGGAACCAGTGTACCTAGAAATTCTTCCAGAACGG
ATGGCACCTGGGAGGATCTCTTCTGCGATGAA
