>Addgene plasmid #28189 | pcDNA6.MCV.cLT206.V5(CM2B4) | addgene partial sequence | sequence record 34311 | 28189 with BGH-rev
GAGGTGAGATGACCGGTCGCGTAGAATCGAGACCGAGGAGAGGGTTAGGGATAGGCTTACCTTCGAACCG
CGGGCCCTCTAGACTCGAGTATTGAGAAAAAGTACCAGAATCTTGGGTTTCTTCAGTTTCCTCAGGGCCC
TCTTCCTCAATAAGAATATTGAGCAGAGGGTCCTGACCAGCTTCTACATTTTCTATCATTTGACAAAATT
TACCATATGATATTTCACTCTGTAAAATTTGCTTCCAGTTTTTAATTTCTTCTTGTAAGCAAGGCTTAAA
GGTTGTATCAGGCAAGCACCAAATAAGACAAAGCAATAAAGTGGTTCCACTTTGAAGAATTCTTCTTTTT
CTTATTTCCATGTTCTGATCCAGGGAATCTCTTAGATTTGCCTTTGGGGAAAAGTGTAAAGTATAACTAA
ATCTTGCTATTAATGTTTTGGGAATAAAATAATCATTAGCAGTAACAATACAAGGAGGAAAAATCTGATG
CTTTTTATTCACATGCTTCTTCTCTAAGCTTACAGCTACAGCACCATCTAGATGATCTCTTAAGTTATCA
AGGTTATTTATTCCTTGCCCTGGTTGCAGATCTTTATTTAGGCTATTTTGCCCTTTCACATCCTCAAAAA
CAACCATAAATTTATCCAAAGCACATCCTAGTTCAAAAGGCAGCTTATCAGATGGACAGTTTATATTCAA
GGCCTTCCCTTCTAGCAAATCTATTAAGGCTGCAGCAAAGCTTGTTTTTCCACTGTTAATAGGCCCTTTA
AACCAAATGTTTCTATACTTAGGTATATTCTCTGTTAATAATTGAATAATTTTCTGCAGCTTCTTTTCA
