>Addgene plasmid #28189 | pcDNA6.MCV.cLT206.V5(CM2B4) | depositor partial sequence | sequence record 38148 | pcDNA6.MCV.cLT206.V5(CM2B4) sequence 2593 bps
CGGATCCACTAGTCCAGTGTGGTGGAATTCTGCAGATATCATGGATTTAGTCCTAAATAGGAAAGAAAGA
GAGGCTCTCTGCAAGCTTTTAGAGATTGCTCCTAATTGTTATGGCAACATCCCTCTGATGAAAGCTGCTT
TCAAAAGAAGCTGCTTAAAGCATCACCCTGATAAAGGGGGAAATCCTGTTATAATGATGGAATTGAACAC
CCTTTGGAGCAAATTCCAGCAAAATATCCACAAGCTCAGAAGTGACTTCTCTATGTTTGATGAGGTTGAC
GAGGCCCCTATATATGGGACCACTAAATTCAAAGAATGGTGGAGATCAGGAGGATTCAGCTTCGGGAAGG
CATATGAATATGGGCCCAATCCACACGGGACCAACTCAAGATCCAGAAAGCCTTCCTCCAATGCATCCAG
GGGAGCCCCCAGTGGAAGCTCACCACCCCACAGCCAGAGCTCTTCCTCTGGGTATGGGTCCTTCTCAGCG
TCCCAGGCTTCAGACCCCCAGTCCAGAGGACCCGATATACCTCCCGAACACCATGAGGAACCCACCTCAT
CCTCTGGATCCAGTAGCAGAGAGGAGACCACCAATTCAGGAAGAGAATCCAGCACACCCAATGGAACCAG
TGTACCTAGAAATTCTTCCAGAACGGATGGCACCTGGGAGGATCTCTTCTGCGATGAATCACTTTCCTCC
CCTGAGCCTCCCTCGTCCTCTGAGGAGCCTGAGGAGCCCCCCTCCTCAAGAAGCTCGCCCCGGCAGCCCC
CGTCTTCCTCTGCCGAGGAGGCCTCGTCATCTCAGTTTACAGATGAGGAATACAGATCCTCCTCCTTCAC
CACCCCGAAGACCCCTCCTCCATTCTCAAGAAAGCGAAAATTTGGGGGGTCCCGAAGCTCTGCAAGCTCT
GCTAGTTCAGCAAGTTTTACAAGCACTCCACCAAAGCCAAAAAAGAACAGAGAAACTCCTGTTCCTACTG
ATTTTCCTATTGATCTTTCTGATTATCTTAGCCATGCTGTATATAGTAATAAAACAGTAAGTTGTTTTGC
CATTTATACTACTTCTGATAAAGCTATAGAGTTATATGATAAGATTGAGAAATTTAAAGTTGATTTTAAA
AGCAGGCATGCCTGTGAATTAGGATGTATTTTATTGTTTATAACTTTATCAAAGCATAGAGTATCTGCTA
TTAAGAATTTTTGCTCTACCTTCTGCACTATAAGCTTTTTAATTTGTAAAGGAGTGAATAAGATGCCTGA
AATGTATAATAATTTATGCAAGCCCCCTTACAAATTACTGCAAGAGAATAAGCCACTGCTAAATTATGAA
TTTCAAGAAAAAGAAAAAGAGGCCAGCTGTAATTGGAATTTAGTTGCTGAATTTGCTTGTGAATATGAGC
TAGACGACCACTTTATTATCTTAGCCCATTATCTAGACTTTGCAAAACCATTTCCTTGCCAAAAGTGTGA
AAACAGATCTCGCCTCAAACCTCACAAGGCTCATGAGGCTCATCATTCTAATGCTAAGCTATTTTATGAA
TCTAAATCTCAGAAAACCATTTGCCAACAAGCCGCAGACACTGTTCTAGCCAAAAGGAGGTTAGAGATGC
TGGAAATGACCAGGACAGAAATGCTATGTAAGAAGTTTAAGAAGCACCTAGAGAGATTAAGAGATTTAGA
TACAATAGATCTACTGTATTATATGGGTGGTGTGGCCTGGTACTGCTGCTTATTTGAAGAGTTTGAAAAG
AAGCTGCAGAAAATTATTCAATTATTAACAGAGAATATACCTAAGTATAGAAACATTTGGTTTAAAGGGC
CTATTAACAGTGGAAAAACAAGCTTTGCTGCAGCCTTAATAGATTTGCTAGAAGGGAAGGCCTTGAATAT
AAACTGTCCATCTGATAAGCTGCCTTTTGAACTAGGATGTGCTTTGGATAAATTTATGGTTGTTTTTGAG
GATGTGAAAGGGCAAAATAGCCTAAATAAAGATCTGCAACCAGGGCAAGGAATAAATAACCTTGATAACT
TAAGAGATCATCTAGATGGTGCTGTAGCTGTAAGCTTAGAGAAGAAGCATGTGAATAAAAAGCATCAGAT
TTTTCCTCCTTGTATTGTTACTGCTAATGATTATTTTATTCCCAAAACATTAATAGCAAGATTTAGTTAT
ACTTTACACTTTTCCCCAAAGGCAAATCTAAGAGATTCCCTGGATCAGAACATGGAAATAAGAAAAAGAA
GAATTCTTCAAAGTGGAACCACTTTATTGCTTTGTCTTATTTGGTGCTTGCCTGATACAACCTTTAAGCC
TTGCTTACAAGAAGAAATTAAAAACTGGAAGCAAATTTTACAGAGTGAAATATCATATGGTAAATTTTGT
CAAATGATAGAAAATGTAGAAGCTGGTCAGGACCCTCTGCTCAATATTCTTATTGAGGAAGAGGGCCCTG
AGGAAACTGAAGAAACCCAAGATTCTGGTACTTTTTCTCAATACTCGAGTCTAGAGGGCCCGCGGTTCGA
AGGTAAGCCTATCCCTAACCCTCTCCTCGGTCTCGATTCTACGCGTACCGGTCATCATCACCATCACCAT
TGA
